Addgene plasmid #184312: I329L
Purpose: To study dynamics of G-actin using NMR spectroscopy.
Depositing lab: Michael Rosen. Depositing organization: University of Texas Southwestern Medical Center. Publication: Bound nucleotide can control the dynamic architecture of monomeric actin. Ali R, Zahm JA, Rosen MK. Nat Struct Mol Biol. 2022 Apr;29(4):320-328. doi: 10.1038/s41594-022-00743-5. Epub 2022 Mar 24. PubMed 35332323.
Backbone
  Vector backbone: pPICZ B
  Backbone manufacturer: Invitrogen
  Backbone size w/o insert (bp): 3328
  Vector type: Yeast Expression
  Selectable markers: Zeocin
Growth in bacteria
  Bacterial resistance: Bleocin (Zeocin), 50 μg/mL
  Growth temperature: 37°C
  Growth strain: DH5alpha
  Copy number: Unknown
Gene/Insert
  Gene/Insert name: Act5C
  Species: D. melanogaster (fly)
  Insert size (bp): 1431
  Mutation: I329L
  Entrez Gene: Act5C (a.k.a. Dmel_CG4027, A, A4V404_DROME, ACT, ACT1_DROME, ACT5C, Ac5C, Act, Act-5C, Act5, Act5c, Actin, Actin/BAP47, Actin5C, ArpA, BAP47, Bap47, CG4027, Dmel\CG4027, F-ACTIN, F-Actin, F-actin, G-actin, M32055, T11, act, act 5C, act5C, actin, actin5C, actomyosin, anon-EST:fe2D2, beta-Actin, beta-actin, beta-actin/Bap47, chrX:5748184..5748304, cyt5C, f-actin, l(1)G0009, l(1)G0010, l(1)G0025, l(1)G0079, l(1)G0117, l(1)G0177, l(1)G0245, l(1)G0330, l(1)G0420, l(1)G0486)
  Promoter: AOX1
  Tag / fusion protein: B-Thymosin followedby hexahistidine tag (C terminal on insert)
  Cloning method: Restriction Enzyme; 5′ cloning site EcoRI (not destroyed); 3′ cloning site NotI (not destroyed)
  Sequencing primers: 5′ 5'-GACTGGTTCCAATTGACAAGC-3'; 3′ 5'-GCAAATGGCATTCTGACATCC-3'
Resource information
  A portion of this plasmid was derived from a plasmid made by: Lab stock
Terms and licenses: Academic/Nonprofit Terms; Industry Terms: Not Available to Industry
Depositor comments: Insert was expressed in fusion with beta-thymosin4. Can be expressed in GS115.
How to cite: I329L was a gift from Michael Rosen (Addgene plasmid # 184312 ; http://n2t.net/addgene:184312 ; RRID:Addgene_184312)
