[The description below was written by a language model from this plasmid's Addgene catalogue record and pLannotate feature annotations shown in this document.]
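Description:
I329L is a Pichia pastoris (Komagataella phaffii) expression plasmid built on the Invitrogen pPICZ B backbone, carrying Drosophila melanogaster cytoplasmic actin Act5C with an isoleucine-to-leucine substitution at position 329. The sequenced plasmid is 4,633 nt. The insert was cloned between EcoRI and NotI sites, both of which are retained, and sits directly downstream of the methanol-inducible AOX1 promoter, with the AOX1 terminator closing the transcription unit. The actin coding sequence is followed in the same orientation by a thymosin β4 coding sequence and then a hexahistidine tag. The annotation software labels the His stretch as a fragment of a composite tag, but it corresponds to the C-terminal 6xHis described in the catalogue entry. Thymosin β4 is a G-actin-sequestering peptide, so fusing it to actin is generally a way to keep the recombinant protein monomeric during expression, while the His tag allows affinity purification. The record does not say how the fusion partner is removed.

A single Sh ble (BleoR) cassette provides Zeocin selection in both hosts. It is driven by the S. cerevisiae TEF1 promoter for yeast and by the synthetic EM7 promoter for E. coli, and it ends in the CYC1 terminator. A high-copy ColE1/pUC origin supports propagation in bacteria. No yeast replication origin is annotated, consistent with pPICZ vectors being used by integration into the Pichia genome. The depositor notes that the construct can be expressed in strain GS115. The stated purpose is production of actin for NMR studies of G-actin dynamics. The record does not state why the I329L substitution was introduced.
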