Features (pLannotate 1.2.2; 11 found; start..end, strand, type, name):
    333..461     +  CDS            TMSB4: TYB4_BOVIN - Also known as THYB4. Experimental evidence at protein level: Swiss-Prot protein existence level 1. Seraspenide inhibits the entry of hematopoietic pluripotent stem cells into the S-phase. From Bos taurus (Bovine).
    525..542     +  CDS            capTEV™ (fragment): composite tag for in vivo biotinylation, TEV protease cleavage, and 6xHis tagging
    553..618     +  CDS            AOX1 (fragment): ALOX1_KOMPC - Experimental evidence at protein level: Swiss-Prot protein existence level 1. Major isoform of alcohol oxidase, which catalyzes the oxidation of methanol to formaldehyde and hydrogen peroxide, the first step in the methanol utilization pathway of methylotrophic yeasts. From Komagataella phaffii (strain ATCC 76273 / CBS 7435 / CECT 11047 / NRRL Y-11430 / Wegner 21-1) (Yeast) (Pichia pastoris).
    622..868     +  terminator     AOX1 terminator: Pichia pastoris AOX1; transcription terminator for AOX1
    889..1296    +  promoter       TEF1 promoter: S. cerevisiae TEF1; promoter for EF-1α
   1303..1350    +  promoter       EM7 promoter: synthetic bacterial promoter&nbsp
   1369..1743    +  CDS            BleoR: antibiotic-binding protein; Sh ble from Streptoalloteichus hindustanus; confers resistance to bleomycin, phleomycin, and Zeocin™
   1809..2056    +  terminator     CYC1 terminator: S. cerevisiae CYC1; transcription terminator for CYC1
   2131..2719    -  rep_origin     ori: high-copy-number ColE1/pMB1/pBR322/pUC origin of replication
   2801..3739    +  promoter       AOX1 promoter: Pichia pastoris AOX1; inducible promoter, regulated by methanol
   3748..242     +  CDS            Act5C (across the origin): ACT1_DROME - Experimental evidence at protein level: Swiss-Prot protein existence level 1. Multiple isoforms are involved in various cellular functions such as cytoskeleton structure, cell mobility, chromosome movement and muscle contraction. From Drosophila melanogaster (Fruit fly).
>Addgene plasmid #184312 | I329L | addgene full sequence | sequence record 362293 | Addgene NGS Result
CAAATACGGTCCTGAGTGGAGGAACTACGATGTACCCAGGTATTGCAGATAGAATGCAAAAGGAAATCAC
GGCCTTGGCTCCATCTACTATGAAAATTAAATTGATCGCACCACCTGAGCGTAAGTATTCTGTTTGGATA
GGCGGTTCTATATTGGCCTCTCTTAGTACATTCCAACAAATGTGGATCTCTAAACAGGAATACGATGAAT
CAGGACCAAGTATCGTCCACCGTAAGTGCTTTGGTGGAAGTGGAGGTAGTGGTGGATCCCTTGAAGTATT
GTTTCAGGGCGCTTCTAGAGGAGGATCTGGAGGATCAAGTGGAGGTTCTGCCTCTGATAAGCCCGACATG
GCTGAGATAGAGAAGTTTGATAAATCTAAATTGAAAAAAACTGAGACCCAAGAGAAGAATCCATTGCCAT
CTAAGGAAACGATTGAACAGGAAAAGCAGGCTGGTGAAAGTGCGGCCGCCAGCTTTCTAGAACAAAAACT
CATCTCAGAAGAGGATCTGAATAGCGCCGTCGACCATCATCATCATCATCATTGAGTTTGTAGCCTTAGA
CATGACTGTTCCTCAGTTCAAGTTGGGCACTTACGAGAAGACCGGTCTTGCTAGATTCTAATCAAGAGGA
TGTCAGAATGCCATTTGCCTGAGAGATGCAGGCTTCATTTTTGATACTTTTTTATTTGTAACCTATATAG
TATAGGATTTTTTTTGTCATTTTGTTTCTTCTCGTACGAGCTTGCTCCTGATCAGCCTATCTCGCAGCTG
ATGAATATCTTGTGGTAGGGGTTTGGGAAAATCATTCGAGTTTGATGTTTTTCTTGGTATTTCCCACTCC
TCTTCAGAGTACAGAAGATTAAGTGAGACCTTCGTTTGTGCGGATCCCCCACACACCATAGCTTCAAAAT
GTTTCTACTCCTTTTTTACTCTTCCAGATTTTCTCGGACTCCGCGCATCGCCGTACCACTTCAAAACACC
CAAGCACAGCATACTAAATTTCCCCTCTTTCTTCCTCTAGGGTGTCGTTAATTACCCGTACTAAAGGTTT
GGAAAAGAAAAAAGAGACCGCCTCGTTTCTTTTTCTTCGTCGAAAAAGGCAATAAAAATTTTTATCACGT
TTCTTTTTCTTGAAAATTTTTTTTTTTGATTTTTTTCTCTTTCGATGACCTCCCATTGATATTTAAGTTA
ATAAACGGTCTTCAATTTCTCAAGTTTCAGTTTCATTTTTCTTGTTCTATTACAACTTTTTTTACTTCTT
GCTCATTAGAAAGAAAGCATAGCAATCTAATCTAAGGGCGGTGTTGACAATTAATCATCGGCATAGTATA
TCGGCATAGTATAATACGACAAGGTGAGGAACTAAACCATGGCCAAGTTGACCAGTGCCGTTCCGGTGCT
CACCGCGCGCGACGTCGCCGGAGCGGTCGAGTTCTGGACCGACCGGCTCGGGTTCTCCCGGGACTTCGTG
GAGGACGACTTCGCCGGTGTGGTCCGGGACGACGTGACCCTGTTCATCAGCGCGGTCCAGGACCAGGTGG
TGCCGGACAACACCCTGGCCTGGGTGTGGGTGCGCGGCCTGGACGAGCTGTACGCCGAGTGGTCGGAGGT
CGTGTCCACGAACTTCCGGGACGCCTCCGGGCCGGCCATGACCGAGATCGGCGAGCAGCCGTGGGGGCGG
GAGTTCGCCCTGCGCGACCCGGCCGGCAACTGCGTGCACTTCGTGGCCGAGGAGCAGGACTGACACGTCC
GACGCGGCCCGACGGGTCCGAGGCCTCGGAGATCCGTCCCCCTTTTCCTTTGTCGATATCATGTAATTAG
TTATGTCACGCTTACATTCACGCCCTCCCCCCACATCCGCTCTAACCGAAAAGGAAGGAGTTAGACAACC
TGAAGTCTAGGTCCCTATTTATTTTTTTATAGTTATGTTAGTATTAAGAACGTTATTTATATTTCAAATT
TTTCTTTTTTTTCTGTACAGACGCGTGTACGCATGTAACATTATACTGAAAACCTTGCTTGAGAAGGTTT
TGGGACGCTCGAAGGCTTTAATTTGCAAGCTGGAGACCAACATGTGAGCAAAAGGCCAGCAAAAGGCCAG
GAACCGTAAAAAGGCCGCGTTGCTGGCGTTTTTCCATAGGCTCCGCCCCCCTGACGAGCATCACAAAAAT
CGACGCTCAAGTCAGAGGTGGCGAAACCCGACAGGACTATAAAGATACCAGGCGTTTCCCCCTGGAAGCT
CCCTCGTGCGCTCTCCTGTTCCGACCCTGCCGCTTACCGGATACCTGTCCGCCTTTCTCCCTTCGGGAAG
CGTGGCGCTTTCTCATAGCTCACGCTGTAGGTATCTCAGTTCGGTGTAGGTCGTTCGCTCCAAGCTGGGC
TGTGTGCACGAACCCCCCGTTCAGCCCGACCGCTGCGCCTTATCCGGTAACTATCGTCTTGAGTCCAACC
CGGTAAGACACGACTTATCGCCACTGGCAGCAGCCACTGGTAACAGGATTAGCAGAGCGAGGTATGTAGG
CGGTGCTACAGAGTTCTTGAAGTGGTGGCCTAACTACGGCTACACTAGAAGAACAGTATTTGGTATCTGC
GCTCTGCTGAAGCCAGTTACCTTCGGAAAAAGAGTTGGTAGCTCTTGATCCGGCAAACAAACCACCGCTG
GTAGCGGTGGTTTTTTTGTTTGCAAGCAGCAGATTACGCGCAGAAAAAAAGGATCTCAAGAAGATCCTTT
GATCTTTTCTACGGGGTCTGACGCTCAGTGGAACGAAAACTCACGTTAAGGGATTTTGGTCATGAGATCA
GATCTAACATCCAAAGACGAAAGGTTGAATGAAACCTTTTTGCCATCCGACATCCACAGGTCCATTCTCA
CACATAAGTGCCAAACGCAACAGGAGGGGATACACTAGCAGCAGACCGTTGCAAACGCAGGACCTCCACT
CCTCTTCTCCTCAACACCCACTTTTGCCATCGAAAAACCAGCCCAGTTATTGGGCTTGATTGGAGCTCGC
TCATTCCAATTCCTTCTATTAGGCTACTAACACCATGACTTTATTAGCCTGTCTATCCTGGCCCCCCTGG
CGAGGTTCATGTTTGTTTATTTCCGAATGCAACAAGCTCCGCATTACACCCGAACATCACTCCAGATGAG
GGCTTTCTGAGTGTGGGGTCAAATAGTTTCATGTTCCCCAAATGGCCCAAAACTGACAGTTTAAACGCTG
TCTTGGAACCTAATATGACAAAAGCGTGATCTCATCCAAGATGAACTAAGTTTGGTTCGTTGAAATGCTA
ACGGCCAGTTGGTCAAAAAGAAACTTCCAAAAGTCGGCATACCGTTTGTCTTGTTTGGTATTGATTGACG
AATGCTCAAAAATAATCTCATTAATGCTTAGCGCAGTCTCTCTATCGCTTCTGAACCCCGGTGCACCTGT
GCCGAAACGCAAATGGGGAAACACCCGCTTTTTGGATGATTATGCATTGTCTCCACATTGTATGCTTCCA
AGATTCTGGTGGGAATACTGCTGATAGCCTAACGTTCATGATCAAAATTTAACTGTTCTAACCCCTACTT
GACAGCAATATATAAACAGAAGGAAGCTGCCCTGTCTTAAACCTTTTTTTTTATCATCATTATTAGCTTA
CTTTCATAATTGCGACTGGTTCCAATTGACAAGCTTTTGATTTTAACGACTTTTAACGACAACTTGAGAA
GATCAAAAAACAACTAATTATTCGAAACGAGGAATTCATGTGTGATGAGGAGGTAGCCGCCTTGGTTGTG
GATAACGGTTCAGGTATGTGTAAAGCAGGTTTTGCTGGGGACGACGCCCCTAGAGCTGTTTTCCCTTCTA
TTGTAGGTCGACCCCGTCATCAAGGCGTAATGGTCGGCATGGGTCAAAAAGACTCTTACGTGGGAGACGA
AGCTCAATCTAAAAGAGGAATATTGACATTGAAGTACCCAATTGAGCATGGTATAGTTACTAACTGGGAT
GACATGGAGAAAATCTGGCATCACACATTCTACAACGAATTGAGAGTGGCACCTGAAGAGCATCCAGTCT
TATTGACAGAGGCTCCTCTTAATCCAAAAGCCAATAGAGAAAAAATGACCCAAATAATGTTCGAGACTTT
CAACACTCCAGCCATGTATGTCGCCATCCAAGCTGTATTGTCCTTGTATGCTTCAGGCAGAACCACGGGA
ATAGTTTTAGACTCAGGAGATGGGGTCTCTCATACTGTACCAATATACGAAGGTTATGCTTTACCTCATG
CTATTTTGCGTCTAGATTTGGCTGGCCGTGACCTGACTGATTACCTTATGAAAATTCTTACAGAACGAGG
GTACTCCTTTACCACAACTGCTGAGCGTGAGATTGTCAGAGATATTAAGGAAAAATTGTGTTACGTTGCC
CTTGATTTTGAACAGGAAATGGCTACAGCTGCATCTAGTAGTTCACTTGAGAAGTCTTACGAATTGCCAG
ACGGTCAGGTTATTACCATCGGCAACGAAAGATTTCGATGTCCTGAGGCCCTGTTCCAGCCATCATTTTT
GGGAATGGAGGCATGTGGAATCCACGAGACTACTTACAATTCTATCATGAAGTGTGCTGCAGCTATTAGA
AAGGACTTGTACG
